Addgene plasmid #15843: pMOR28-1-ISH
Depositing lab: Peter Mombaerts. Depositing organization: Rockefeller University. Publication: Differential impact of Lhx2 deficiency on expression of class I and class II odorant receptor genes in mouse. Hirota J, Omura M, Mombaerts P. Mol Cell Neurosci. 2007 Apr . 34(4):679-88. 10.1016/j.mcn.2007.01.014 PubMed 17350283.
Backbone
  Vector backbone: pGEM-T Easy
  Backbone manufacturer: promega
  Backbone size w/o insert (bp): 3015
  Vector type: cloning vector
Growth in bacteria
  Bacterial resistance: Ampicillin, 100 μg/mL
  Growth temperature: 37°C
  Growth strain: DH5alpha
  Copy number: High Copy
Gene/Insert
  Gene/Insert name: MOR28-1 (alt name: Olfr552)
  Species: M. musculus (mouse)
  Insert size (bp): 918
  GenBank ID: NM_147102
  Entrez Gene: Olfr552 (a.k.a. MOR28-1)
  Cloning method: Restriction Enzyme
  Sequencing primers: 5′ M13, T7; 3′ M13 reverse, SP6
Terms and licenses: Academic/Nonprofit Terms; Industry Terms: Not Available to Industry
How to cite: pMOR28-1-ISH was a gift from Peter Mombaerts (Addgene plasmid # 15843 ; http://n2t.net/addgene:15843 ; RRID:Addgene_15843)
