[The description below was written by a language model from this plasmid's Addgene catalogue record.]
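Description:
pMOR28-1-ISH is a bacterial cloning plasmid built on the pGEM-T Easy backbone (about 3.0 kb without insert), a high-copy vector propagated in E. coli under ampicillin selection. It carries a 918 bp insert from the mouse odorant receptor gene MOR28-1, also known as Olfr552. The record lists the cloning method as restriction enzyme based, but it does not give the sites used, the orientation of the insert, or whether the fragment spans the whole coding sequence or only part of it. No feature table accompanies the entry, so the layout of individual elements can only be inferred from the named backbone.

pGEM-T Easy is not an expression vector for eukaryotic cells. Its multiple cloning region is flanked by opposing T7 and SP6 bacteriophage RNA polymerase promoters, consistent with the T7, SP6 and M13 forward and reverse sequencing primers listed for this plasmid. This arrangement allows in vitro run-off transcription of either strand of the insert from linearised template, yielding antisense or sense RNA depending on which promoter is used. The "ISH" suffix in the name, together with the associated study of how Lhx2 deficiency affects expression of class I and class II odorant receptor genes in mouse, suggests that the plasmid serves as a template for riboprobes to detect Olfr552 transcripts by in situ hybridisation in olfactory tissue. The record does not state this purpose explicitly, nor which promoter produces the antisense probe.
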