>Addgene plasmid #15843 | pMOR28-1-ISH | depositor partial sequence | sequence record 8381 | Author sequence
TATCACCTCAACCCACCCAGTGGCCTTCTTGTTGATGGGTATCCCAGGCCTAGAGCACTTACATATTTGG
ATCTCCATCCCCTTCTGCTCAGCCTATACCTTGGCTGTGCTTGGCAACTGCACCCTCCTTTTCATCATTC
GGGTTGATGCAGCTCTCCATGAGCCCATGTACCTCTTTCTGGCCATGTTGGCAGCAATAGATCTGGTCCT
TTCCTCGTCAACACTGCCCAAAATGCTCTCCCTGTTCTGGTTCAGGGATCGGGAAATCAATTTCCATGCC
TGCCTTATCCAGATGTTCTTTCTCCATTCCTTTGCTATCATGGAGTCAGCAATGTTGTTGGCCATGGCCT
TCGATCGTTATGTTGCCATATGCAAACCTCTGCACTATACCACCATCCTGACCAAGCCCCTCATCATCAA
GATTGGCCTGGCTGCTGTGACTCGGGCTGTGACACTAATGACTCCACTTCCTTTTCTGCTCAGACGTTTC
CATTACTGTCGAGGCACAGTGATTGCCCACTGCTACTGTGAACACATGGCTGTGGTGAGGCTGGCATGTG
GGGACACACGCTTCAATAACATCTATGGCATTGCTGTGGCCATGTTTATTGTGGTGCTGGACCTGCTCTT
CGTTATCTTGTCTTACATCTTCATCCTTCGTGCTGTTCTCCAGCTTGCCTCCCAGGAGGCTCGCTACAAG
GCCTTTGGGACATGTGTGTCGCATATAGGTGCCATCTTAGCCTTCTATACACCTGTAGTCATCTCCTCAG
TCATGCATCGTGTGGCTCGTCGGGCTGCTCCTCATGTCCACATACTCCTTGCTAATTTCTATCTTCTTTT
CCCACCTATGGTCAATCCTATCATCTATGGTGTCAAGACTAAGCAGATTAGAGAGCGAGTCTTAGGGCTA
TTCCTCAG
