>Addgene plasmid #15843 | pMOR28-1-ISH | addgene partial sequence | sequence record 22579 | 15843 with M13F
CGACGTTCGCATGGCTCCCGGCCGCCATGGCGGCCGCGGGAATTCGATTTATCACCTCAACCCACCCAGT
GGCCTTCTTGTTGATGGGTATCCCAGGCCTAGAGCACTTACATATTTGGATCTCCATCCCCTTCTGCTCA
GCCTATACCTTGGCTGTGCTTGGCAACTGCACCCTCCTTTTCATCATTCGGGTTGATGCAGCTCTCCATG
AGCCCATGTACCTCTTTCTGGCCATGTTGGCAGCAATAGATCTGGTCCTTTCCTCGTCAACACTGCCCAA
AATGCTCTCCCTGTTCTGGTTCAGGGATCGGGAAATCAATTTCCATGCCTGCCTTATCCAGATGTTCTTT
CTCCATTCCTTTGCTATCATGGAGTCAGCAATGTTGTTGGCCATGGCCTTCGATCGTTATGTTGCCATAT
GCAAACCTCTGCACTATACCACCATCCTGACCAAGCCCCTCATCATCAAGATTGGCCTGGCTGCTGTGAC
TCGGGCTGTGACACTAATGACTCCACTTCCTTTTCTGCTCAGACGTTTCCATTACTGTCGAGGCACAGTG
ATTGCCCACTGCTACTGTGAACACATGGCTGTGGTGAGGCTGGCATGTGGGGACACACGCTTCAATAACA
TCTATGGCATTGCTGTGGCCATGTTTATTGTGGTGCTGGACCTGCTCTTCGTTATCTTGTCTTACATCTT
CATCCTTCGTGCTGTTCTCCAGCTTGCCTCCCA
